Addgene plasmid #76888: CALM3 gRNA (BRDN0001149124)
Purpose: 3rd generation lentiviral gRNA plasmid targeting human CALM3
Depositing lab: John Doench & David Root. Depositing organization: Broad Institute. Publication: Optimized sgRNA design to maximize activity and minimize off-target effects of CRISPR-Cas9. Doench JG, Fusi N, Sullender M, Hegde M, Vaimberg EW, Donovan KF, Smith I, Tothova Z, Wilen C, Orchard R, Virgin HW, Listgarten J, Root DE. Nat Biotechnol. 2016 Jan 18. doi: 10.1038/nbt.3437. PubMed 26780180.
Backbone
  Vector backbone: lentiGuide-Puro
  Backbone manufacturer: Zhang Lab (Addgene plasmid # 52963)
  Vector type: Mammalian Expression, Lentiviral, CRISPR
  Selectable markers: Puromycin
Growth in bacteria
  Bacterial resistance: Ampicillin, 100 μg/mL
  Growth temperature: 37°C
  Growth strain: DH5alpha
  Copy number: High Copy
Gene/Insert
  Gene/Insert name: CALM3 (alt names: CALM3; NM_005184.2)
  gRNA/shRNA sequence: CCTGCAGCTCTGCTTCAGTG
  Species: H. sapiens (human)
  Entrez Gene: CALM3 (a.k.a. CALM, CAM1, CAM2, CAMB, CPVT6, CaM, CaMIII, HEL-S-72, LQT16, PHKD, PHKD3)
  Promoter: hU6
  Cloning method: Unknown
  Sequencing primers: 5′ U6-F; 3′ pS2-R
Terms and licenses: Academic/Nonprofit Terms; Industry Terms: Not Available to Industry
Depositor comments: The gRNA was designed to target the following Genbank reference sequence(s): NM_005184.2. Note that this plasmid does NOT contain Cas9. It should be used in conjunction with lentiCas9-Blast (Addgene #52962) or otherwise with cell lines already expressing Cas9. Browse the full kinome gRNA library at http://www.addgene.org/pooled-library/broadgpp-human-kinome/ or visit http://www.broadinstitute.org/rnai/public/ for detailed protocols and information.
How to cite: CALM3 gRNA (BRDN0001149124) was a gift from John Doench & David Root (Addgene plasmid # 76888 ; http://n2t.net/addgene:76888 ; RRID:Addgene_76888)
