[The description below was written by a language model from this plasmid's Addgene catalogue record and pLannotate feature annotations shown in this document.]
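Description:
CALM3 gRNA (BRDN0001149124) is a third-generation lentiviral guide RNA plasmid built on the lentiGuide-Puro backbone, designed to direct Streptococcus pyogenes Cas9 to the human calmodulin 3 gene (CALM3). It is propagated in E. coli as a high-copy plasmid through a ColE1/pUC-type origin with ampicillin selection from the β-lactamase gene. The backbone also carries an f1 origin, an SV40 origin and poly(A) signal, and remnants of lac and phage promoter elements that play no role in the payload.

The lentiviral cassette begins with an RSV promoter fused to a truncated HIV-1 5' LTR, which drives Tat-independent production of genomic RNA in packaging cells. This is followed by the Ψ packaging signal with a gag fragment, the Rev response element for nuclear export, and a cPPT/CTS. It ends with a self-inactivating ΔU3 3' LTR. Within this cassette, a human U6 RNA polymerase III promoter transcribes the 20-nucleotide CALM3-targeting spacer joined directly to the gRNA scaffold. The short calmodulin "CDS fragment" annotated on the reverse strand between the promoter and the scaffold is simply this spacer matching its target. Downstream, an EF-1α core promoter with its intron A drives puromycin N-acetyltransferase for selection of transduced mammalian cells, and a WPRE enhances transcript expression.

The plasmid does not encode Cas9, so it is meant to be used with a separate Cas9 lentiviral vector or in cells that already express Cas9, typically for knockout of CALM3. The guide was designed against a CALM3 RefSeq transcript and belongs to a set associated with a human kinome gRNA library.
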