Features (pLannotate 1.2.2; 30 found; start..end, strand, type, name):
     14..80      +  CDS            small t antigen (fragment): SV40 (simian virus 40) small t antigen
    106..317     +  promoter       EF-1α core promoter: core promoter for human elongation factor EF-1α
    318..1256    +  intron         EF-1α intron A: intron upstream of the start codon of human EF-1α
   1278..1877    +  CDS            PuroR (fragment): puromycin N-acetyltransferase; pac from Streptomyces; confers resistance to puromycin
   1893..2481    +  misc_feature   WPRE: woodchuck hepatitis virus posttranscriptional regulatory element
   2532..2551    +  misc_feature   cPPT/CTS (fragment): central polypurine tract and central termination sequence of HIV-1
   2553..2786    +  LTR            3' LTR (ΔU3): self-inactivating 3' long terminal repeat (LTR) from HIV-1
   2864..2985    +  polyA_signal   SV40 poly(A) signal: SV40 polyadenylation signal
   3025..3160    +  rep_origin     SV40 ori: SV40 origin of replication
   3181..3199    -  promoter       T7 promoter: promoter for bacteriophage T7 RNA polymerase
   3207..3362    +  CDS            lacZα (fragment): LacZα fragment of β-galactosidase; lacZ fragment
   3367..3795    +  rep_origin     f1 ori (sequence partly withheld): f1 bacteriophage origin of replication; arrow indicates direction of (+) strand synthesis
   3848..3952    +  promoter       AmpR promoter: bla
   3953..4813    +  CDS            AmpR: β-lactamase; bla; confers resistance to ampicillin, carbenicillin, and related antibiotics
   4984..5572    +  rep_origin     ori: high-copy-number ColE1/pMB1/pBR322/pUC origin of replication
   5755..5847    +  CDS            lacI (fragment): lac repressor; lacI; The lac repressor binds to the lac operator to inhibit transcription in E. coli. This inhibition can be relieved by adding lactose or isopropyl-β-D-thiogalactopyranoside (IPTG).
   5860..5881    +  protein_bind   CAP binding site: CAP binding activates transcription in the presence of cAMP. E. coli catabolite activator protein
   5896..5926    +  promoter       lac promoter: promoter for the E. coli lac operon
   5934..5950    +  protein_bind   lac operator: The lac repressor binds to the lac operator to inhibit transcription in E. coli. This inhibition can be relieved by adding lactose or isopropyl-β-D-thiogalactopyranoside (IPTG). lac repressor encoded by lacI
   5995..6013    +  promoter       T3 promoter: promoter for bacteriophage T3 RNA polymerase
   6041..6267    +  promoter       RSV promoter: Rous sarcoma virus enhancer/promoter
   6268..6448    +  LTR            5' LTR (truncated): truncated 5' long terminal repeat (LTR) from HIV-1
   6495..6620    +  misc_feature   HIV-1 Ψ: packaging signal of human immunodeficiency virus type 1
   6604..6967    +  CDS            HIV-1 gag (fragment): gag protein from human immunodeficiency virus 1; gag
   7113..7346    +  misc_feature   RRE: The Rev response element (RRE) of HIV-1 allows for Rev-dependent mRNA export from the nucleus to the cytoplasm.
   7723..7749    +  CDS            Rev (fragment): human immunodeficiency virus 1 (HIV-1) Rev protein; rev; enhances nuclear export of unspliced and incompletely spliced viral mRNAs
   7753..7993    +  promoter       U6 promoter: RNA polymerase III promoter for human U6 snRNA
   8003..8023    -  CDS            calmodulin (fragment): calcium-binding protein
   8023..8098    +  misc_RNA       gRNA scaffold: guide RNA scaffold for the Streptococcus pyogenes CRISPR/Cas9 system
   8154..8271    +  misc_feature   cPPT/CTS: central polypurine tract and central termination sequence of HIV-1
>Addgene plasmid #76888 | CALM3 gRNA (BRDN0001149124) | addgene full sequence | sequence record 186704 | Addgene Assembled Sequence
CCCGGGTGCAAAGATGGATAAAGTTTTAAACAGAGAGGAATCTTTGCAGCTAATGGACCTTCTAGGTCTT
GAAAGGAGTGGGAATTGGCTCCGGTGCCCGTCAGTGGGCAGAGCGCACATCGCCCACAGTCCCCGAGAAG
TTGGGGGGAGGGGTCGGCAATTGATCCGGTGCCTAGAGAAGGTGGCGCGGGGTAAACTGGGAAAGTGATG
TCGTGTACTGGCTCCGCCTTTTTCCCGAGGGTGGGGGAGAACCGTATATAAGTGCAGTAGTCGCCGTGAA
CGTTCTTTTTCGCAACGGGTTTGCCGCCAGAACACAGGTAAGTGCCGTGTGTGGTTCCCGCGGGCCTGGC
CTCTTTACGGGTTATGGCCCTTGCGTGCCTTGAATTACTTCCACCTGGCTGCAGTACGTGATTCTTGATC
CCGAGCTTCGGGTTGGAAGTGGGTGGGAGAGTTCGAGGCCTTGCGCTTAAGGAGCCCCTTCGCCTCGTGC
TTGAGTTGAGGCCTGGCCTGGGCGCTGGGGCCGCCGCGTGCGAATCTGGTGGCACCTTCGCGCCTGTCTC
GCTGCTTTCGATAAGTCTCTAGCCATTTAAAATTTTTGATGACCTGCTGCGACGCTTTTTTTCTGGCAAG
ATAGTCTTGTAAATGCGGGCCAAGATCTGCACACTGGTATTTCGGTTTTTGGGGCCGCGGGCGGCGACGG
GGCCCGTGCGTCCCAGCGCACATGTTCGGCGAGGCGGGGCCTGCGAGCGCGGCCACCGAGAATCGGACGG
GGGTAGTCTCAAGCTGGCCGGCCTGCTCTGGTGCCTGGCCTCGCGCCGCCGTGTATCGCCCCGCCCTGGG
CGGCAAGGCTGGCCCGGTCGGCACCAGTTGCGTGAGCGGAAAGATGGCCGCTTCCCGGCCCTGCTGCAGG
GAGCTCAAAATGGAGGACGCGGCGCTCGGGAGAGCGGGCGGGTGAGTCACCCACACAAAGGAAAAGGGCC
TTTCCGTCCTCAGCCGTCGCTTCATGTGACTCCACGGAGTACCGGGCGCCGTCCAGGCACCTCGATTAGT
TCTCGAGCTTTTGGAGTACGTCGTCTTTAGGTTGGGGGGAGGGGTTTTATGCGATGGAGTTTCCCCACAC
TGAGTGGGTGGAGACTGAAGTTAGGCCAGCTTGGCACTTGATGTAATTCTCCTTGGAATTTGCCCTTTTT
GAGTTTGGATCTTGGTTCATTCTCAAGCCTCAGACAGTGGTTCAAAGTTTTTTTCTTCCATTTCAGGTGT
CGTGACGTACGGCCACCATGACCGAGTACAAGCCCACGGTGCGCCTCGCCACCCGCGACGACGTCCCCAG
GGCCGTACGCACCCTCGCCGCCGCGTTCGCCGACTACCCCGCCACGCGCCACACCGTCGATCCGGACCGC
CACATCGAGCGGGTCACCGAGCTGCAAGAACTCTTCCTCACGCGCGTCGGGCTCGACATCGGCAAGGTGT
GGGTCGCGGACGACGGCGCCGCCGTGGCGGTCTGGACCACGCCGGAGAGCGTCGAAGCGGGGGCGGTGTT
CGCCGAGATCGGCCCGCGCATGGCCGAGTTGAGCGGTTCCCGGCTGGCCGCGCAGCAACAGATGGAAGGC
CTCCTGGCGCCGCACCGGCCCAAGGAGCCCGCGTGGTTCCTGGCCACCGTCGGAGTCTCGCCCGACCACC
AGGGCAAGGGTCTGGGCAGCGCCGTCGTGCTCCCCGGAGTGGAGGCGGCCGAGCGCGCCGGGGTGCCCGC
CTTCCTGGAGACCTCCGCGCCCCGCAACCTCCCCTTCTACGAGCGGCTCGGCTTCACCGTCACCGCCGAC
GTCGAGGTGCCCGAAGGACCGCGCACCTGGTGCATGACCCGCAAGCCCGGTGCCTGAACGCGTTAAGTCG
ACAATCAACCTCTGGATTACAAAATTTGTGAAAGATTGACTGGTATTCTTAACTATGTTGCTCCTTTTAC
GCTATGTGGATACGCTGCTTTAATGCCTTTGTATCATGCTATTGCTTCCCGTATGGCTTTCATTTTCTCC
TCCTTGTATAAATCCTGGTTGCTGTCTCTTTATGAGGAGTTGTGGCCCGTTGTCAGGCAACGTGGCGTGG
TGTGCACTGTGTTTGCTGACGCAACCCCCACTGGTTGGGGCATTGCCACCACCTGTCAGCTCCTTTCCGG
GACTTTCGCTTTCCCCCTCCCTATTGCCACGGCGGAACTCATCGCCGCCTGCCTTGCCCGCTGCTGGACA
GGGGCTCGGCTGTTGGGCACTGACAATTCCGTGGTGTTGTCGGGGAAATCATCGTCCTTTCCTTGGCTGC
TCGCCTGTGTTGCCACCTGGATTCTGCGCGGGACGTCCTTCTGCTACGTCCCTTCGGCCCTCAATCCAGC
GGACCTTCCTTCCCGCGGCCTGCTGCCGGCTCTGCGGCCTCTTCCGCGTCTTCGCCTTCGCCCTCAGACG
AGTCGGATCTCCCTTTGGGCCGCCTCCCCGCGTCGACTTTAAGACCAATGACTTACAAGGCAGCTGTAGA
TCTTAGCCACTTTTTAAAAGAAAAGGGGGGACTGGAAGGGCTAATTCACTCCCAACGAAGACAAGATCTG
CTTTTTGCTTGTACTGGGTCTCTCTGGTTAGACCAGATCTGAGCCTGGGAGCTCTCTGGCTAACTAGGGA
ACCCACTGCTTAAGCCTCAATAAAGCTTGCCTTGAGTGCTTCAAGTAGTGTGTGCCCGTCTGTTGTGTGA
CTCTGGTAACTAGAGATCCCTCAGACCCTTTTAGTCAGTGTGGAAAATCTCTAGCAGTACGTATAGTAGT
TCATGTCATCTTATTATTCAGTATTTATAACTTGCAAAGAAATGAATATCAGAGAGTGAGAGGAACTTGT
TTATTGCAGCTTATAATGGTTACAAATAAAGCAATAGCATCACAAATTTCACAAATAAAGCATTTTTTTC
ACTGCATTCTAGTTGTGGTTTGTCCAAACTCATCAATGTATCTTATCATGTCTGGCTCTAGCTATCCCGC
CCCTAACTCCGCCCATCCCGCCCCTAACTCCGCCCAGTTCCGCCCATTCTCCGCCCCATGGCTGACTAAT
TTTTTTTATTTATGCAGAGGCCGAGGCCGCCTCGGCCTCTGAGCTATTCCAGAAGTAGTGAGGAGGCTTT
TTTGGAGGCCTAGGGACGTACCCAATTCGCCCTATAGTGAGTCGTATTACGCGCGCTCACTGGCCGTCGT
TTTACAACGTCGTGACTGGGAAAACCCTGGCGTTACCCAACTTAATCGCCTTGCAGCACATCCCCCTTTC
GCCAGCTGGCGTAATAGCGAAGAGGCCCGCACCGATCGCCCTTCCCAACAGTTGCGCAGCCTGAATGGCG
AATGGG
[124 nt withheld, positions 3367-3490]
C
[91 nt withheld, positions 3492-3582]
A
[49 nt withheld, positions 3584-3632]
CCTTTGACGTTGGAGTCCACGTTCTTT
[37 nt withheld, positions 3660-3696]
ACCCTATCTCGGTCTATTCTTTTGATTTATAAGGGATTTTGCCGATTTCGGCCTATTGGTTAAAAAATGA
GCTGATTTAACAAAAATTTAACGCGAATTTTAACAAAATATTAACGCTTACAATTTAGGTGGCACTTTTC
GGGGAAATGTGCGCGGAACCCCTATTTGTTTATTTTTCTAAATACATTCAAATATGTATCCGCTCATGAG
ACAATAACCCTGATAAATGCTTCAATAATATTGAAAAAGGAAGAGTATGAGTATTCAACATTTCCGTGTC
GCCCTTATTCCCTTTTTTGCGGCATTTTGCCTTCCTGTTTTTGCTCACCCAGAAACGCTGGTGAAAGTAA
AAGATGCTGAAGATCAGTTGGGTGCACGAGTGGGTTACATCGAACTGGATCTCAACAGCGGTAAGATCCT
TGAGAGTTTTCGCCCCGAAGAACGTTTTCCAATGATGAGCACTTTTAAAGTTCTGCTATGTGGCGCGGTA
TTATCCCGTATTGACGCCGGGCAAGAGCAACTCGGTCGCCGCATACACTATTCTCAGAATGACTTGGTTG
AGTACTCACCAGTCACAGAAAAGCATCTTACGGATGGCATGACAGTAAGAGAATTATGCAGTGCTGCCAT
AACCATGAGTGATAACACTGCGGCCAACTTACTTCTGACAACGATCGGAGGACCGAAGGAGCTAACCGCT
TTTTTGCACAACATGGGGGATCATGTAACTCGCCTTGATCGTTGGGAACCGGAGCTGAATGAAGCCATAC
CAAACGACGAGCGTGACACCACGATGCCTGTAGCAATGGCAACAACGTTGCGCAAACTATTAACTGGCGA
ACTACTTACTCTAGCTTCCCGGCAACAATTAATAGACTGGATGGAGGCGGATAAAGTTGCAGGACCACTT
CTGCGCTCGGCCCTTCCGGCTGGCTGGTTTATTGCTGATAAATCTGGAGCCGGTGAGCGTGGGTCTCGCG
GTATCATTGCAGCACTGGGGCCAGATGGTAAGCCCTCCCGTATCGTAGTTATCTACACGACGGGGAGTCA
GGCAACTATGGATGAACGAAATAGACAGATCGCTGAGATAGGTGCCTCACTGATTAAGCATTGGTAACTG
TCAGACCAAGTTTACTCATATATACTTTAGATTGATTTAAAACTTCATTTTTAATTTAAAAGGATCTAGG
TGAAGATCCTTTTTGATAATCTCATGACCAAAATCCCTTAACGTGAGTTTTCGTTCCACTGAGCGTCAGA
CCCCGTAGAAAAGATCAAAGGATCTTCTTGAGATCCTTTTTTTCTGCGCGTAATCTGCTGCTTGCAAACA
AAAAAACCACCGCTACCAGCGGTGGTTTGTTTGCCGGATCAAGAGCTACCAACTCTTTTTCCGAAGGTAA
CTGGCTTCAGCAGAGCGCAGATACCAAATACTGTTCTTCTAGTGTAGCCGTAGTTAGGCCACCACTTCAA
GAACTCTGTAGCACCGCCTACATACCTCGCTCTGCTAATCCTGTTACCAGTGGCTGCTGCCAGTGGCGAT
AAGTCGTGTCTTACCGGGTTGGACTCAAGACGATAGTTACCGGATAAGGCGCAGCGGTCGGGCTGAACGG
GGGGTTCGTGCACACAGCCCAGCTTGGAGCGAACGACCTACACCGAACTGAGATACCTACAGCGTGAGCT
ATGAGAAAGCGCCACGCTTCCCGAAGGGAGAAAGGCGGACAGGTATCCGGTAAGCGGCAGGGTCGGAACA
GGAGAGCGCACGAGGGAGCTTCCAGGGGGAAACGCCTGGTATCTTTATAGTCCTGTCGGGTTTCGCCACC
TCTGACTTGAGCGTCGATTTTTGTGATGCTCGTCAGGGGGGCGGAGCCTATGGAAAAACGCCAGCAACGC
GGCCTTTTTACGGTTCCTGGCCTTTTGCTGGCCTTTTGCTCACATGTTCTTTCCTGCGTTATCCCCTGAT
TCTGTGGATAACCGTATTACCGCCTTTGAGTGAGCTGATACCGCTCGCCGCAGCCGAACGACCGAGCGCA
GCGAGTCAGTGAGCGAGGAAGCGGAAGAGCGCCCAATACGCAAACCGCCTCTCCCCGCGCGTTGGCCGAT
TCATTAATGCAGCTGGCACGACAGGTTTCCCGACTGGAAAGCGGGCAGTGAGCGCAACGCAATTAATGTG
AGTTAGCTCACTCATTAGGCACCCCAGGCTTTACACTTTATGCTTCCGGCTCGTATGTTGTGTGGAATTG
TGAGCGGATAACAATTTCACACAGGAAACAGCTATGACCATGATTACGCCAAGCGCGCAATTAACCCTCA
CTAAAGGGAACAAAAGCTGGAGCTGCAAGCTTAATGTAGTCTTATGCAATACTCTTGTAGTCTTGCAACA
TGGTAACGATGAGTTAGCAACATGCCTTACAAGGAGAGAAAAAGCACCGTGCATGCCGATTGGTGGAAGT
AAGGTGGTACGATCGTGCCTTATTAGGAAGGCAACAGACGGGTCTGACATGGATTGGACGAACCACTGAA
TTGCCGCATTGCAGAGATATTGTATTTAAGTGCCTAGCTCGATACATAAACGGGTCTCTCTGGTTAGACC
AGATCTGAGCCTGGGAGCTCTCTGGCTAACTAGGGAACCCACTGCTTAAGCCTCAATAAAGCTTGCCTTG
AGTGCTTCAAGTAGTGTGTGCCCGTCTGTTGTGTGACTCTGGTAACTAGAGATCCCTCAGACCCTTTTAG
TCAGTGTGGAAAATCTCTAGCAGTGGCGCCCGAACAGGGACTTGAAAGCGAAAGGGAAACCAGAGGAGCT
CTCTCGACGCAGGACTCGGCTTGCTGAAGCGCGCACGGCAAGAGGCGAGGGGCGGCGACTGGTGAGTACG
CCAAAAATTTTGACTAGCGGAGGCTAGAAGGAGAGAGATGGGTGCGAGAGCGTCAGTATTAAGCGGGGGA
GAATTAGATCGCGATGGGAAAAAATTCGGTTAAGGCCAGGGGGAAAGAAAAAATATAAATTAAAACATAT
AGTATGGGCAAGCAGGGAGCTAGAACGATTCGCAGTTAATCCTGGCCTGTTAGAAACATCAGAAGGCTGT
AGACAAATACTGGGACAGCTACAACCATCCCTTCAGACAGGATCAGAAGAACTTAGATCATTATATAATA
CAGTAGCAACCCTCTATTGTGTGCATCAAAGGATAGAGATAAAAGACACCAAGGAAGCTTTAGACAAGAT
AGAGGAAGAGCAAAACAAAAGTAAGACCACCGCACAGCAAGCGGCCGCTGATCTTCAGACCTGGAGGAGG
AGATATGAGGGACAATTGGAGAAGTGAATTATATAAATATAAAGTAGTAAAAATTGAACCATTAGGAGTA
GCACCCACCAAGGCAAAGAGAAGAGTGGTGCAGAGAGAAAAAAGAGCAGTGGGAATAGGAGCTTTGTTCC
TTGGGTTCTTGGGAGCAGCAGGAAGCACTATGGGCGCAGCGTCAATGACGCTGACGGTACAGGCCAGACA
ATTATTGTCTGGTATAGTGCAGCAGCAGAACAATTTGCTGAGGGCTATTGAGGCGCAACAGCATCTGTTG
CAACTCACAGTCTGGGGCATCAAGCAGCTCCAGGCAAGAATCCTGGCTGTGGAAAGATACCTAAAGGATC
AACAGCTCCTGGGGATTTGGGGTTGCTCTGGAAAACTCATTTGCACCACTGCTGTGCCTTGGAATGCTAG
TTGGAGTAATAAATCTCTGGAACAGATTTGGAATCACACGACCTGGATGGAGTGGGACAGAGAAATTAAC
AATTACACAAGCTTAATACACTCCTTAATTGAAGAATCGCAAAACCAGCAAGAAAAGAATGAACAAGAAT
TATTGGAATTAGATAAATGGGCAAGTTTGTGGAATTGGTTTAACATAACAAATTGGCTGTGGTATATAAA
ATTATTCATAATGATAGTAGGAGGCTTGGTAGGTTTAAGAATAGTTTTTGCTGTACTTTCTATAGTGAAT
AGAGTTAGGCAGGGATATTCACCATTATCGTTTCAGACCCACCTCCCAACCCCGAGGGGACCCAGAGAGG
GCCTATTTCCCATGATTCCTTCATATTTGCATATACGATACAAGGCTGTTAGAGAGATAATTAGAATTAA
TTTGACTGTAAACACAAAGATATTAGTACAAAATACGTGACGTAGAAAGTAATAATTTCTTGGGTAGTTT
GCAGTTTTAAAATTATGTTTTAAAATGGACTATCATATGCTTACCGTAACTTGAAAGTATTTCGATTTCT
TGGCTTTATATATCTTGTGGAAAGGACGAAACACCGCCTGCAGCTCTGCTTCAGTGGTTTTAGAGCTAGA
AATAGCAAGTTAAAATAAGGCTAGTCCGTTATCAACTTGAAAAAGTGGCACCGAGTCGGTGCTTTTTTAA
GCTTGGCGTAACTAGATCTTGAGACAAATGGCAGTATTCATCCACAATTTTAAAAGAAAAGGGGGGATTG
GGGGGTACAGTGCAGGGGAAAGAATAGTAGACATAATAGCAACAGACATACAAACTAAAGAATTACAAAA
ACAAATTACAAAAATTCAAAATTTTCGGGTTTATTACAGGGACAGCAGAGATCCACTTTGGCGCCGGCTC
GAGGGGG
