>Addgene plasmid #76888 | CALM3 gRNA (BRDN0001149124) | depositor partial sequence | sequence record 144348 | Target Sequence
CCTGCAGCTCTGCTTCAGTG
