>Addgene plasmid #76888 | CALM3 gRNA (BRDN0001149124) | addgene partial sequence | sequence record 186703 | hU6-F
TAGAAAGTAATAATTTCTTGGGTAGTTTGCAGTTTTAAAATTATGTTTTAAAATGGACTATCATATGCTT
ACCGTAACTTGAAAGTATTTCGATTTCTTGGCTTTATATATCTTGTGGAAAGGACGAAACACCGCCTGCA
GCTCTGCTTCAGTGGTTTTAGAGCTAGAAATAGCAAGTTAAAATAAGGCTAGTCCGTTATCAACTTGAAA
AAGTGGCACCGAGTCGGTGCTTTTTTAAGCTTGGCGTAACTAGATCTTGAGACAAATGGCAGTATTCATC
CACAATTTTAAAAGAAAAGGGGGGATTGGGGGGTACAGTGCAGGGGAAAGAATAGTAGACATAATAGCAA
CAGACATACAAACTAAAGAATTACAAAAACAAATTACAAAAATTCAAAATTTTCGGGTTTATTACAGGGA
CAGCAGAGATCCACTTTGGCGCCGGCTCGAGGGGGCCCGGGTGCAAAGATGGATAAAGTTTTAAACAGAG
AGGAATCTTTGCAGCTAATGGACCTTCTAGGTCTTGAAAGGAGTGGGAATTGGCTCCGGTGCCCGTCAGT
GGGCAGAGCG
